Addgene plasmid #240154: pCut_GFP
Purpose: Expresses CRISPR guides
Depositing lab: Morten Norholm. Depositing organization: Danmarks Tekniske Universitet. Publication: Iterative in vivo cut’n’paste of chromosomal loci in Escherichia coli K-12 using synthetic DNA. Gude S, Bertelsen ABB, Nørholm MHH. bioRxiv 2025.06.19.660532 10.1101/2025.06.19.660532.
Backbone
  Vector backbone: ColA
  Vector type: Bacterial Expression, CRISPR
Growth in bacteria
  Bacterial resistance: Ampicillin, 100 μg/mL
  Growth temperature: 37°C
  Growth strain: DH5alpha
  Copy number: Unknown
Gene/Insert 1
  Gene/Insert name: constant cut sites CRISPR guide array
Gene/Insert 2
  Gene/Insert name: "self-curing" CRISPR guide array
Gene/Insert 3
  Gene/Insert name: GFP
Terms and licenses: Academic/Nonprofit Terms; Industry Terms: Not Available to Industry
Depositor comments: Please visit https://doi.org/10.1101/2025.06.19.660532 for bioRxiv preprint.
How to cite: pCut_GFP was a gift from Morten Norholm (Addgene plasmid # 240154 ; http://n2t.net/addgene:240154 ; RRID:Addgene_240154)
