[The description below was written by a language model from this plasmid's Addgene catalogue record and pLannotate feature annotations shown in this document.]
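Description:
pCut_GFP is a small (about 4.1 kb) bacterial CRISPR guide-expression plasmid built on a ColA-origin backbone and selected with ampicillin through a β-lactamase (AmpR) cassette. The ColA replicon is compatible with other common plasmid origins, so the vector can coexist in E. coli with helper plasmids. No Cas9 gene is annotated in the feature table, so the nuclease is presumably supplied from elsewhere. Copy number is not recorded.

The payload consists of Streptococcus pyogenes-type CRISPR components. A tracrRNA sits next to a J23119 constitutive promoter fragment. In the opposite orientation, a crRNA leader is followed by four direct repeats, a layout that leaves room for three spacers and most likely corresponds to the catalogued "constant cut sites" guide array; a lambda t0 terminator lies downstream. A second, shorter array of three direct repeats lies immediately downstream of an L-rhamnose-inducible rhaB promoter. The two spacers between these repeats are annotated as short matches to the bla gene and to the ColA origin. This fits the "self-curing" array in the record: on induction the plasmid would direct cleavage of its own resistance gene and replicon, allowing it to be eliminated from the cell. A Folding Reporter GFP coding sequence, downstream of a second J23119 fragment, provides a fluorescent marker of plasmid presence or loss. A single gRNA scaffold, a PLtetO-1 promoter fragment, a T7 terminator and small fragments of other sequences are also detected, but the record does not explain their roles.

According to the associated publication title, the plasmid belongs to a system for iterative in vivo "cut'n'paste" editing of chromosomal loci in E. coli K-12 using synthetic DNA.
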