Features (pLannotate 1.2.2; 25 found; start..end, strand, type, name):
     39..60      -  protein_bind   CAP binding site: CAP binding activates transcription in the presence of cAMP. E. coli catabolite activator protein
    124..202     -  misc_RNA       tracrRNA: trans-activating CRISPR RNA for the Streptococcus pyogenes CRISPR/Cas9 system
    213..237     -  promoter       J23119(SpeI) promoter (fragment): bacterial promoter (Registry of Standard Biological Parts BBa J23119) modified to end with an SpeI site
    256..387     +  misc_feature   crRNA leader: crRNA leader sequence for the Streptococcus pyogenes CRISPR/Cas system
    388..423     +  repeat_region  DR: direct repeat for the Streptococcus pyogenes CRISPR/Cas system
    454..489     +  repeat_region  DR: direct repeat for the Streptococcus pyogenes CRISPR/Cas system
    520..555     +  repeat_region  DR: direct repeat for the Streptococcus pyogenes CRISPR/Cas system
    586..621     +  repeat_region  DR: direct repeat for the Streptococcus pyogenes CRISPR/Cas system
    688..782     -  terminator     lambda t0 terminator: transcription terminator from phage lambda
    811..1671    -  CDS            AmpR: β-lactamase; bla; confers resistance to ampicillin, carbenicillin, and related antibiotics
   1672..1735    -  promoter       AmpR promoter: bla
   1762..1809    -  terminator     T7 terminator: transcription terminator for bacteriophage T7 RNA polymerase
   1817..1834    -  CDS            SET1 (fragment): solubility-enhancement tag derived from T7 phage gene 10B
   1862..1937    -  misc_RNA       gRNA scaffold: guide RNA scaffold for the Streptococcus pyogenes CRISPR/Cas9 system
   1954..1978    +  promoter       J23119(SpeI) promoter (fragment): bacterial promoter (Registry of Standard Biological Parts BBa J23119) modified to end with an SpeI site
   2071..2784    +  CDS            Folding Reporter GFP: Folding Reporter GFP is a basic (constitutively fluorescent) green fluorescent protein published in 1999, derived from Aequorea victoria.
   2866..2919    -  promoter       PLtetO-1 promoter (fragment): modified phage lambda PL promoter with tet operator sites (Lutz and Bujard, 1997)
   2993..3028    -  repeat_region  DR: direct repeat for the Streptococcus pyogenes CRISPR/Cas system
   3029..3058    -  CDS            bla(M) (fragment): β-lactamase lacking the signal sequence; bla(M); allows cytosolic expression of β-lactamase
   3059..3094    -  repeat_region  DR: direct repeat for the Streptococcus pyogenes CRISPR/Cas system
   3094..3125    +  rep_origin     ColA ori (fragment): Plasmids containing the ColA origin of replication can be propagated in E. coli cells that contain additional plasmids with compatible origins.
   3125..3160    -  repeat_region  DR: direct repeat for the Streptococcus pyogenes CRISPR/Cas system
   3161..3277    -  promoter       rhaB promoter: promoter of the E. coli rhaBAD operon, conferring tight induction with L-rhamnose and repression with D-glucose in the presence of RhaR and RhaS (Giacalone et al., 2006)
   3294..3929    -  rep_origin     ColA ori: Plasmids containing the ColA origin of replication can be propagated in E. coli cells that contain additional plasmids with compatible origins.
   4014..24      -  CDS            TcR (fragment) (across the origin): tetracycline efflux protein; tet; confers resistance to tetracycline
>Addgene plasmid #240154 | pCut_GFP | addgene full sequence | sequence record 479867 | Addgene NGS Result
AAGGCTCTCAAGGGCATCGGTCGAGATCCCGGTGCCTAATGAGTGAGCTAACTTACATTAATTGCGTTGC
GCACACCGACTAGCGAAAAAACCCCGCCGAAGCGGGGTTTTTTGCGAAAAAAAGCACCGACTCGGTGCCA
CTTTTTCAAGTTGATAACGGACTAGCCTTATTTTAACTTGCTATGCTGTTTTGAATGGTTCCGCTAGCAC
TGTACCTAGGACTGAGCTAGCCGTCAAAAGCAGCGTATATACCATTATTTCTTAATAACTAAAAATATGG
TATAATACTCTTAATAAATGCAGTAATACAGGGGCTTTTCAAGACTGAAGTCTAGCTGAGACAAATAGTG
CGATTACGAAATTTTTTAGACAAAAATAGTCTACGAGGTTTTAGAGCTATGCTGTTTTGAATGGTCCCAA
AACTATGCGGAATTCCAGTCGCGTTGATACGTGGTTTTAGAGCTATGCTGTTTTGAATGGTCCCAAAACT
TAACACAATTTTAAGACCACCAGCGCCGCGTTTTAGAGCTATGCTGTTTTGAATGGTCCCAAAACTCTAG
CTACTTCGAAAAATCATTCCCTCGTGTTTTAGAGCTATGCTGTTTTGAATGGTCCCAAAACTTCAGCACA
CTGAGACTTGTTGAGTTGAATTCAGGCAAAATGTGCGCGGAACCCCTATGTGCTTGGATTCTCACCAATA
AAAAACGCCCGGCGGCAACCGAGCGTTCTGAACAAATCCAGATGGAGTTCTGAGGTCATTACTGGATCTA
TCAACAGGAGTCCAAGCGAGCTCTAAACTTGGTCTGACAGTTACCAATGCTTAATCAGTGAGGCACCTAT
CTCAGCGATCTGTCTATTTCGTTCATCCATAGTTGCCTGACTCCCCGTCGTGTAGATAACTACGATACGG
GAGGGCTTACCATCTGGCCCCAGTGCTGCAATGATACCGCGAGACCCACGCTCACCGGCTCCAGATTTAT
CAGCAATAAACCAGCCAGCCGGAAGGGCCGAGCGCAGAAGTGGTCCTGCAACTTTATCCGCCTCCATCCA
GTCTATTAATTGTTGCCGGGAAGCTAGAGTAAGTAGTTCGCCAGTTAATAGTTTGCGCAACGTTGTTGCC
ATTGCTGCAGGCATCGTGGTGTCACGCTCGTCGTTTGGTATGGCTTCATTCAGCTCCGGTTCCCAACGAT
CAAGGCGAGTTACATGATCCCCCATGTTGTGCAAAAAAGCGGTTAGCTCCTTCGGTCCTCCGATCGTTGT
CAGAAGTAAGTTGGCCGCAGTGTTATCACTCATGGTTATGGCAGCACTGCATAATTCTCTTACTGTCATG
CCATCCGTAAGATGCTTTTCTGTGACTGGTGAGTACTCAACCAAGTCATTCTGAGAATAGTGTATGCGGC
GACCGAGTTGCTCTTGCCCGGCGTCAACACGGGATAATACCGCGCCACATAGCAGAACTTTAAAAGTGCT
CATCATTGGAAAACGTTCTTCGGGGCGAAAACTCTCAAGGATCTTACCGCTGTTGAGATCCAGTTCGATG
TAACCCACTCGTGCACCCAACTGATCTTCAGCATCTTTTACTTTCACCAGCGTTTCTGGGTGAGCAAAAA
CAGGAAGGCAAAATGCCGCAAAAAAGGGAATAAGGGCGACACGGAAATGTTGAATACTCATACTCTTCCT
TTTTCAATATTATTGAAGCATTTATCAGGGTTATTGTCTCATGAGCGGATACATATTTGGACGTCTAAGA
AACCATACAAACAAAAAACCCCTCAAGACCCGTTTAGAGGCCCCAAGGGGTTATGCTAGTTATTGCTCAG
CGGTGGCAGCAGCCTAGGATACCGGTAGGCTGCATAAAAAAGCACCGACTCGGTGCCACTTTTTCAAGTT
GATAACGGACTAGCCTTATTTTAACTTGCTATTTCTAGCTCTAAAACTGAGACGGCGTTGCGCTTGACGG
CTAGCTCAGTCCTAGGTACAGTGCTAGCTACTAGAGATTAAAGAGGAGAAACTATATATGAAAGCAATTT
TCGTACTGAAACATCTTAATCATGCTAAGGAGGTTTTCTAATGAGCAAAGGAGAAGAACTTTTCACTGGA
GTTGTGCCAATTCTTGTTGAATTAGATGGTGATGTTAATGGGCACAAATTTTCTGTCAGTGGAGAGGGTG
AAGGTGATGCTACATACGGAAAACTCACCCTTAAATTTATTTGCACTACTGGAAAACTACCTGTTCCATG
GCCAACACTTGTCACTACTCTGACCTATGGCGTTCAATGCTTTTCCCGTTATCCGGATCACATGAAACGG
CATGACTTTTTCAAGAGTGCCATGCCCGAAGGTTATGTACAGGAACGCACTATATCTTTCAAAGATGACG
GGAACTACAAGACGCGTGCTGAAGTCAAGTTTGAAGGTGATACCCTTGTTAATCGTATCGAGTTAAAGGG
TATTGATTTTAAAGAAGATGGAAACATTCTCGGACACAAACTAGAGTACAACTATAACTCACACAATGTA
TACATCACGGCAGACAAACAAAAGAATGGAATCAAAGCTAACTTCAAAATTCGCCACAACATTGAAGATG
GTTCCGTTCAACTAGCAGACCATTATCAACAAAATACTCCAATTGGCGATGGCCCTGTCCTTTTACCAGA
CAACCATTACCTGTCGACACAATCTGCCCTTTCGAAAGATCCCAACGAAAAGCGTGACCACATGGTCCTT
CTTGAGTTTGTAACTGCTGCTGGGATTACACATGGCATGGATGAGCTCTACAAATGACCAATTATTGAAG
GCCGCTAACGCGGCCTTTTTTTGTTTCTGGTCTCCCCAAAACGTCGTGAGACAGTTTGCGTCTCAGTGCT
CAGTATCTCTATCACTGATAGGGATGTCAATCTCTATCACTGATAGGGATTATAACCAGACTCGAGGACC
AGACTTTAATTAAAAAAAAAACCCCGCCCTGTCAGGGGCGGGGTTTTTTTTTGTTTTGGGACCATTCAAA
ACAGCATAGCTCTAAAACCGAGACCCACGCTCACCGGCTCCAGATTTAGTTTTGGGACCATTCAAAACAG
CATAGCTCTAAAACAGCTTGGAGCGAACTGTCTACACGGAACGGGTTTTGGGACCATTCAAAACAGCATA
GCTCTAAAACACGACCAGTCTAAAAAGCGCCTGAATTCGCGACCTTCTCGTTACTGACAGGAAAATGGGC
CATTGGCAACCAGGGAAAGATGAACGTGATGATGTTCACAATTTGCTGAATTGTGGTAGGCATGCTAGCG
CAGAAACGTCCTAGAAGATGCCAGGAGGATACTTAGCAGAGAGACAATAAGGCCGGAGCGAAGCCGTTTT
TCCATAGGCTCCGCCCCCCTGACGAACATCACGAAATCTGACGCTCAAATCAGTGGTGGCGAAACCCGAC
AGGACTATAAAGATACCAGGCGTTTCCCCCTGATGGCTCCCTCTTGCGCTCTCCTGTTCCCGTCCTGCGG
CGTCCGTGTTGTGGTGGAGGCTTTACCCAAATCACCACGTCCCGTTCCGTGTAGACAGTTCGCTCCAAGC
TGGGCTGTGTGCAAGAACCCCCCGTTCAGCCCGACTGCTGCGCCTTATCCGGTAACTATCATCTTGAGTC
CAACCCGGAAAGACACGACAAAACGCCACTGGCAGCAGCCATTGGTAACTGAGAATTAGTGGATTTAGAT
ATCGAGAGTCTTGAAGTGGTGGCCTAACAGAGGCTACACTGAAAGGACAGTATTTGGTATCTGCGCTCCA
CTAAAGCCAGTTACCAGGTTAAGCAGTTCCCCAACTGACTTAACCTTCGATCAAACCGCCTCCCCAGGCG
GTTTTTTCGTTTACAGAGCAGGAGATTACGACGATCGTAAAAGGATCTCAAGAAGATCCTTTACGGATTC
CCGACACCATCACTCTAGATTTCAGTGCAATTTATCTCTTCAAATTTAGCACCTGAAGTCAGCCCCATAC
GATATAAGTTGTAATTCTCATGTTAGTCATGCCCCGCGCCCACCGGAAGGAGCTGACTGGGTTG
